Addgene plasmid #170356: PIP2-GFP(ST) sensor
Purpose: GFP(ST)-PH fusion used to measure realtime changes in PIP2 levels.
Depositing lab: Kees Jalink. Depositing organization: Netherlands Cancer Institute. Publication: Monitoring agonist-induced phospholipase C activation in live cells by fluorescence resonance energy transfer. van der Wal J, Habets R, Várnai P, Balla T, Jalink K. J Biol Chem. 2001 May 4. 276(18):15337-44. 10.1074/jbc.M007194200 PubMed 11152673.
Backbone
  Vector backbone: pcDNA3
  Backbone size w/o insert (bp): 5500
  Vector type: Mammalian Expression
  Selectable markers: Neomycin (select with G418)
Growth in bacteria
  Bacterial resistance: Ampicillin, 100 μg/mL
  Growth temperature: 37°C
  Growth strain: DH5alpha
  Copy number: High Copy
Gene/Insert
  Gene/Insert name: GFP(ST)-PH
  Species: H. sapiens (human)
  Entrez Gene: PLCD1 (a.k.a. NDNC3, PLC-III)
  Promoter: CMV
  Cloning method: Restriction Enzyme; 5′ cloning site Unknown (unknown if destroyed)
Terms and licenses: Academic/Nonprofit Terms; Industry Terms: Not Available to Industry
How to cite: PIP2-GFP(ST) sensor was a gift from Kees Jalink (Addgene plasmid # 170356 ; http://n2t.net/addgene:170356 ; RRID:Addgene_170356)
