[The description below was written by a language model from this plasmid's Addgene catalogue record and pLannotate feature annotations shown in this document.]
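Description:
PIP2-GFP(ST) sensor is a mammalian expression plasmid built on the pcDNA3 backbone that encodes a fluorescent reporter for phosphatidylinositol 4,5-bisphosphate (PIP2). It is propagated in E. coli as a high-copy plasmid through a ColE1/pUC-type origin with ampicillin selection from the β-lactamase gene, and it also carries an f1 phage origin. For mammalian cells, an SV40 early promoter drives a neomycin phosphotransferase cassette ending in an SV40 polyadenylation signal, allowing G418 selection of stable transfectants. The short annotated fragments (HIV-1 LTR, ble, lacI, RSF ori, bom) appear to be backbone remnants or partial sequence matches rather than functional elements.

The payload is a single open reading frame transcribed from the CMV immediate-early enhancer and promoter and terminated by the bovine growth hormone polyadenylation signal, with T7 and SP6 phage promoters flanking the cloning region as in the parental vector. The frame begins with a GFP coding sequence, annotated as EGFP by the automated tool and named GFP(ST) by the depositor; the record does not spell out what the ST designation means. It is followed by a fragment of roughly 520 bp from human PLCD1 (phospholipase C δ1), described in the catalogue entry as the PH domain. This pleckstrin homology domain binds PIP2, so the fusion decorates the plasma membrane when PIP2 is abundant and is released into the cytosol when phospholipase C hydrolyses the lipid. The construct is intended for real-time measurement of PIP2 changes in living cells. The associated publication concerns FRET-based monitoring of agonist-induced phospholipase C activation, which suggests use alongside a spectrally matched PH fusion partner, although the record does not name one.
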