Features (pLannotate 1.2.2; 24 found; start..end, strand, type, name):
     94..682     -  rep_origin     ori: high-copy-number ColE1/pMB1/pBR322/pUC origin of replication
    853..1713    -  CDS            AmpR: β-lactamase; bla; confers resistance to ampicillin, carbenicillin, and related antibiotics
   1714..1818    -  promoter       AmpR promoter: bla
   1877..1929    -  misc_feature   bom (fragment): basis of mobility region from pBR322
   2084..2282    +  enhancer       CMV enhancer (fragment): human cytomegalovirus immediate early enhancer
   2270..2380    +  enhancer       CMV enhancer (fragment): human cytomegalovirus immediate early enhancer; contains an 18-bp deletion relative to the standard CMV enhancer
   2381..2584    +  promoter       CMV promoter: human cytomegalovirus (CMV) immediate early promoter
   2580..2613    +  LTR            5' LTR (truncated) (fragment): truncated 5' long terminal repeat (LTR) from HIV-1
   2629..2647    +  promoter       T7 promoter: promoter for bacteriophage T7 RNA polymerase
   2688..3404    +  CDS            EGFP: EGFP is a basic (constitutively fluorescent) green fluorescent protein published in 1996, derived from Aequorea victoria. It is reported to be a rapidly-maturing weak dimer with moderate acid sensitivity.
   3426..3947    +  CDS            PLCD1 (fragment): PLCD1_HUMAN - Experimental evidence at protein level: Swiss-Prot protein existence level 1. The production of the second messenger molecules diacylglycerol (DAG) and inositol 1,4,5-trisphosphate (IP3) is mediated by activated phosphatidylinositol-specific phospholipase C enzymes (PubMed:9188725). Essential for trophoblast and placental development (By similarity). Binds phosphatidylinositol 4,5-bisphosphate (PubMed:7890667, PubMed:9188725). From Homo sapiens (Human).
   3995..4013    -  promoter       SP6 promoter: promoter for bacteriophage SP6 RNA polymerase
   4039..4263    +  polyA_signal   bGH poly(A) signal: bovine growth hormone polyadenylation signal
   4267..4288    +  promoter       SV40 promoter (fragment): SV40 enhancer and early promoter
   4309..4737    +  rep_origin     f1 ori (sequence partly withheld): f1 bacteriophage origin of replication; arrow indicates direction of (+) strand synthesis
   4751..5080    +  promoter       SV40 promoter: SV40 enhancer and early promoter
   5147..5938    +  CDS            neo: KKA2_KLEPN - Also known as kan, nptII. Experimental evidence at protein level: Swiss-Prot protein existence level 1. Resistance to kanamycin, neomycin, paromomycin, ribostamycin, butirosin and gentamicin B. From Klebsiella pneumoniae.
   5962..6120    +  CDS            ble (fragment): BLE_KLEPN - Experimental evidence at protein level: Swiss-Prot protein existence level 1. Binding protein with a strong affinity to the bleomycin family of antibiotics. Binds to CL990; an antimitotic-antibiotic compound. From Klebsiella pneumoniae.
   6115..6236    +  polyA_signal   SV40 poly(A) signal: SV40 polyadenylation signal
   6309..6325    -  protein_bind   lac operator: The lac repressor binds to the lac operator to inhibit transcription in E. coli. This inhibition can be relieved by adding lactose or isopropyl-β-D-thiogalactopyranoside (IPTG). lac repressor encoded by lacI
   6333..6363    -  promoter       lac promoter: promoter for the E. coli lac operon
   6378..6399    -  protein_bind   CAP binding site: CAP binding activates transcription in the presence of cAMP. E. coli catabolite activator protein
   6412..6504    -  CDS            lacI (fragment): lac repressor; lacI; The lac repressor binds to the lac operator to inhibit transcription in E. coli. This inhibition can be relieved by adding lactose or isopropyl-β-D-thiogalactopyranoside (IPTG).
   6506..6593    -  rep_origin     RSF ori (fragment): Plasmids containing the RSF 1030 origin of replication can be propagated in E. coli cells that contain additional plasmids with compatible origins.
>Addgene plasmid #170356 | PIP2-GFP(ST) sensor | addgene full sequence | sequence record 336133 | Addgene NGS Result
ATCCACAGAATCAGGGGATAACGCAGGAAAGAACATGTGAGCAAAAGGCCAGCAAAAGGCCAGGAACCGT
AAAAAGGCCGCGTTGCTGGCGTTTTTCCATAGGCTCCGCCCCCCTGACGAGCATCACAAAAATCGACGCT
CAAGTCAGAGGTGGCGAAACCCGACAGGACTATAAAGATACCAGGCGTTTCCCCCTGGAAGCTCCCTCGT
GCGCTCTCCTGTTCCGACCCTGCCGCTTACCGGATACCTGTCCGCCTTTCTCCCTTCGGGAAGCGTGGCG
CTTTCTCATAGCTCACGCTGTAGGTATCTCAGTTCGGTGTAGGTCGTTCGCTCCAAGCTGGGCTGTGTGC
ACGAACCCCCCGTTCAGCCCGACCGCTGCGCCTTATCCGGTAACTATCGTCTTGAGTCCAACCCGGTAAG
ACACGACTTATCGCCACTGGCAGCAGCCACTGGTAACAGGATTAGCAGAGCGAGGTATGTAGGCGGTGCT
ACAGAGTTCTTGAAGTGGTGGCCTAACTACGGCTACACTAGAAGAACAGTATTTGGTATCTGCGCTCTGC
TGAAGCCAGTTACCTTCGGAAAAAGAGTTGGTAGCTCTTGATCCGGCAAACAAACCACCGCTGGTAGCGG
TGGTTTTTTTGTTTGCAAGCAGCAGATTACGCGCAGAAAAAAAGGATCTCAAGAAGATCCTTTGATCTTT
TCTACGGGGTCTGACGCTCAGTGGAACGAAAACTCACGTTAAGGGATTTTGGTCATGAGATTATCAAAAA
GGATCTTCACCTAGATCCTTTTAAATTAAAAATGAAGTTTTAAATCAATCTAAAGTATATATGAGTAAAC
TTGGTCTGACAGTTACCAATGCTTAATCAGTGAGGCACCTATCTCAGCGATCTGTCTATTTCGTTCATCC
ATAGTTGCCTGACTCCCCGTCGTGTAGATAACTACGATACGGGAGGGCTTACCATCTGGCCCCAGTGCTG
CAATGATACCGCGAGACCCACGCTCACCGGCTCCAGATTTATCAGCAATAAACCAGCCAGCCGGAAGGGC
CGAGCGCAGAAGTGGTCCTGCAACTTTATCCGCCTCCATCCAGTCTATTAATTGTTGCCGGGAAGCTAGA
GTAAGTAGTTCGCCAGTTAATAGTTTGCGCAACGTTGTTGCCATTGCTACAGGCATCGTGGTGTCACGCT
CGTCGTTTGGTATGGCTTCATTCAGCTCCGGTTCCCAACGATCAAGGCGAGTTACATGATCCCCCATGTT
GTGCAAAAAAGCGGTTAGCTCCTTCGGTCCTCCGATCGTTGTCAGAAGTAAGTTGGCCGCAGTGTTATCA
CTCATGGTTATGGCAGCACTGCATAATTCTCTTACTGTCATGCCATCCGTAAGATGCTTTTCTGTGACTG
GTGAGTACTCAACCAAGTCATTCTGAGAATAGTGTATGCGGCGACCGAGTTGCTCTTGCCCGGCGTCAAT
ACGGGATAATACCGCGCCACATAGCAGAACTTTAAAAGTGCTCATCATTGGAAAACGTTCTTCGGGGCGA
AAACTCTCAAGGATCTTACCGCTGTTGAGATCCAGTTCGATGTAACCCACTCGTGCACCCAACTGATCTT
CAGCATCTTTTACTTTCACCAGCGTTTCTGGGTGAGCAAAAACAGGAAGGCAAAATGCCGCAAAAAAGGG
AATAAGGGCGACACGGAAATGTTGAATACTCATACTCTTCCTTTTTCAATATTATTGAAGCATTTATCAG
GGTTATTGTCTCATGAGCGGATACATATTTGAATGTATTTAGAAAAATAAACAAATAGGGGTTCCGCGCA
CATTTCCCCGAAAAGTGCCACCTGACGTCGACGGATCGGGAGATCTCCCGATCCCCTATGGTGCACTCTC
AGTACAATCTGCTCTGATGCCGCATAGTTAAGCCAGTATCTGCTCCCTGCTTGTGTGTTGGAGGTCGCTG
AGTAGTGCGCGAGCAAAATTTAAGCTACAACAAGGCAAGGCTTGACCGACAATTGCATGAAGAATCTGCT
TAGGGTTAGGCGTTTTGCGCTGCTTCGCGATGTACGGGCCAGATATACGCGTTGACATTGATTATTGACT
AGTTATTAATAGTAATCAATTACGGGGTCATTAGTTCATAGCCCATATATGGAGTTCCGCGTTACATAAC
TTACGGTAAATGGCCCGCCTGGCTGACCGCCCAACGACCCCCGCCCATTGACGTCAATAATGACGTATGT
TCCCATAGTAACGCCAATAGGGACTTTCCATTGACGTCAATGACGGTAAATGGCCCGCCTGGCATTATGC
CCAGTACATGACCTTATGGGACTTTCCTACTTGGCAGTACATCTACGTATTAGTCATCGCTATTACCATG
GTGATGCGGTTTTGGCAGTACATCAATGGGCGTGGATAGCGGTTTGACTCACGGGGATTTCCAAGTCTCC
ACCCCATTGACGTCAATGGGAGTTTGTTTTGGCACCAAAATCAACGGGACTTTCCAAAATGTCGTAACAA
CTCCGCCCCATTGACGCAAATGGGCGGTAGGCGTGTACGGTGGGAGGTCTATATAAGCAGAGCTCTCTGG
CTAACTAGAGAACCCACTGCTTACTGGCTTATCGAAATTAATACGACTCACTATAGGGAGACCCAAGCTT
GGTACCGAGCTCGGATCCATCGCCACCATGGTGAGCAAGGGCGAGGAGCTGTTCACCGGGGTGGTGCCCA
TCCTGGTCGAGCTGGACGGCGACGTAAACGGCCACAAGTTCAGCGTGTCCGGCGAGGGCGAGGGCGATGC
CACCTACGGCAAGCTGACCCTGAAGTTCATCTGCACCACCGGCAAGCTGCCCGTGCCCTGGCCCACCCTC
GTGACCACCCTGACCTACGGCGTGCAGTGCTTCAGCCGCTACCCCGACCACATGAAGCAGCACGACTTCT
TCAAGTCCGCCATGCCCGAAGGCTACGTCCAGGAGCGCACCATCTTCTTCAAGGACGACGGCAACTACAA
GACCCGCGCCGAGGTGAAGTTCGAGGGCGACACCCTGGTGAACCGCATCGAGCTGAAGGGCATCGACTTC
AAGGAGGACGGCAACATCCTGGGGCACAAGCTGGAGTACAACTACAACAGCCACAACGTCTATATCATGG
CCGACAAGCAGAAGAACGGCATCAAGGTGAACTTCAAGATCCGCCACAACATCGAGGACGGCAGCGTGCA
GCTCGCCGACCACTACCAGCAGAACACCCCCATCGGCGACGGCCCCGTGCTGCTGCCCGACAACCACTAC
CTGAGCACCCAGTCCGCCCTGAGCAAAGACCCCAACGAGAAGCGCGATCACATGGTCCTGCTGGAGTTCG
TGACCGCCGCCGGGATCACTCTCGGCATGGACGAGCTGTACAAGCCGAATTCCCGGGTCTCAGCCATGGA
CTCGGGCCGGGACTTCCTGACCCTGCACGGCCTACAGGATGATGAGGATCTACAGGCGCTGCTGAAGGGC
AGCCAGCTCCTGAAGGTGAAGTCCAGCTCATGGAGGAGAGAGCGCTTCTACAAGTTGCAGGAGGACTGCA
AGACCATCTGGCAGGAGTCCCGCAAGGTCATGCGGACCCCGGAGTCCCAGCTGTTCTCCATCGAGGACAT
TCAGGAGGTGCGAATGGGGCACCGCACGGAGGGTCTGGAGAAGTTCGCCCGTGATGTGCCCGAGGACCGC
TGCTTCTCCATTGTCTTCAAGGACCAGCGCAATACACTAGACCTCATCGCCCCATCGCCAGCTGATGCCC
AGCACTGGGTGCTGGGGCTGCACAAGATCATCCACCACTCAGGCTCCATGGACCAGCGTCAGAAGCTACA
GCACTGGATTCACTCCTGCTTGCGAAAAGCTGACAAAAACAAGGACAACAAGATGAGCTTCAAGGAGCTG
CAGAACTTCCTGAAGGAGCTCAACATCTGATATCGGTACCGCGGCCGCTCGAGCATGCATCTAGAGGGCC
CTATTCTATAGTGTCACCTAAATGCTAGAGCTCGCTGATCAGCCTCGACTGTGCCTTCTAGTTGCCAGCC
ATCTGTTGTTTGCCCCTCCCCCGTGCCTTCCTTGACCCTGGAAGGTGCCACTCCCACTGTCCTTTCCTAA
TAAAATGAGGAAATTGCATCGCATTGTCTGAGTAGGTGTCATTCTATTCTGGGGGGTGGGGTGGGGCAGG
ACAGCAAGGGGGAGGATTGGGAAGACAATAGCAGGCATGCTGGGGATGCGGTGGGCTCTATGGCTTCTGA
GGCGGAAAGAACCAGCTGGGGCTCTAGGGGGTATCCCC
[124 nt withheld, positions 4309-4432]
C
[91 nt withheld, positions 4434-4524]
A
[49 nt withheld, positions 4526-4574]
CCTTTGACGTTGGAGTCCACGTTCTTT
[33 nt withheld, positions 4602-4634]
YTCAACCCTATCTCGGTCTATTCTTTTGATTTATAAGGGATTTTGCCGATTTCGGCCTATTGGTTAAAAA
ATGAGCTGATTTAACAAAAATTTAACGCGAATTAATTCTGTGGAATGTGTGTCAGTTAGGGTGTGGAAAG
TCCCCAGGCTCCCCAGCAGGCAGAAGTATGCAAAGCATGCATCTCAATTAGTCAGCAACCAGGTGTGGAA
AGTCCCCAGGCTCCCCAGCAGGCAGAAGTATGCAAAGCATGCATCTCAATTAGTCAGCAACCATAGTCCC
GCCCCTAACTCCGCCCATCCCGCCCCTAACTCCGCCCAGTTCCGCCCATTCTCCGCCCCATGGCTGACTA
ATTTTTTTTATTTATGCAGAGGCCGAGGCCGCCTCTGCCTCTGAGCTATTCCAGAAGTAGTGAGGAGGCT
TTTTTGGAGGCCTAGGCTTTTGCAAAAAGCTCCCGGGAGCTTGTATATCCATTTTCGGATCTGATCAAGA
GACAGGATGAGGATCGTTTCGCATGATTGAACAAGATGGATTGCACGCAGGTTCTCCGGCCGCTTGGGTG
GAGAGGCTATTCGGCTATGACTGGGCACAACAGACAATCGGCTGCTCTGATGCCGCCGTGTTCCGGCTGT
CAGCGCAGGGGCGCCCGGTTCTTTTTGTCAAGACCGACCTGTCCGGTGCCCTGAATGAACTGCAGGACGA
GGCAGCGCGGCTATCGTGGCTGGCCACGACGGGCGTTCCTTGCGCAGCTGTGCTCGACGTTGTCACTGAA
GCGGGAAGGGACTGGCTGCTATTGGGCGAAGTGCCGGGGCAGGATCTCCTGTCATCTCACCTTGCTCCTG
CCGAGAAAGTATCCATCATGGCTGATGCAATGCGGCGGCTGCATACGCTTGATCCGGCTACCTGCCCATT
CGACCACCAAGCGAAACATCGCATCGAGCGAGCACGTACTCGGATGGAAGCCGGTCTTGTCGATCAGGAT
GATCTGGACGAAGAGCATCAGGGGCTCGCGCCAGCCGAACTGTTCGCCAGGCTCAAGGCGCGCATGCCCG
ACGGCGAGGATCTCGTCGTGACCCATGGCGATGCCTGCTTGCCGAATATCATGGTGGAAAATGGCCGCTT
TTCTGGATTCATCGACTGTGGCCGGCTGGGTGTGGCGGACCGCTATCAGGACATAGCGTTGGCTACCCGT
GATATTGCTGAAGAGCTTGGCGGCGAATGGGCTGACCGCTTCCTCGTGCTTTACGGTATCGCCGCTCCCG
ATTCGCAGCGCATCGCCTTCTATCGCCTTCTTGACGAGTTCTTCTGAGCGGGACTCTGGGGTTCGAAATG
ACCGACCAAGCGACGCCCAACCTGCCATCACGAGATTTCGATTCCACCGCCGCCTTCTATGAAAGGTTGG
GCTTCGGAATCGTTTTCCGGGACGCCGGCTGGATGATCCTCCAGCGCGGGGATCTCATGCTGGAGTTCTT
CGCCCACCCCAACTTGTTTATTGCAGCTTATAATGGTTACAAATAAAGCAATAGCATCACAAATTTCACA
AATAAAGCATTTTTTTCACTGCATTCTAGTTGTGGTTTGTCCAAACTCATCAATGTATCTTATCATGTCT
GTATACCGTCGACCTCTAGCTAGAGCTTGGCGTAATCATGGTCATAGCTGTTTCCTGTGTGAAATTGTTA
TCCGCTCACAATTCCACACAACATACGAGCCGGAAGCATAAAGTGTAAAGCCTGGGGTGCCTAATGAGTG
AGCTAACTCACATTAATTGCGTTGCGCTCACTGCCCGCTTTCCAGTCGGGAAACCTGTCGTGCCAGCTGC
ATTAATGAATCGGCCAACGCGCGGGGAGAGGCGGTTTGCGTATTGGGCGCTCTTCCGCTTCCTCGCTCAC
TGACTCGCTGCGCTCGGTCGTTCGGCTGCGGCGAGCGGTATCAGCTCACTCAAAGGCGGTAATACGGTT
